>Addgene plasmid #183535 | pAAV-CaMKIIa-Flpo | addgene full sequence | sequence record 362017 | Addgene NGS Result
CCTGCAGGCAGCTGCGCGCTCGCTCGCTCACTGAGGCCGCCCGGGCGTCGGGCGACCTTTGGTCGCCCGG
CCTCAGTGAGCGAGCGAGCGCGCAGAGAGGGAGTGGCCAACTCCATCACTAGGGGTTCCTGCGGCCGCAC
GCGTTTAACATTATGGCCTTAGGTCACTTCATCTCCATGGGGTTCTTCTTCTGATTTTCTAGAAAATGAG
ATGGGGGTGCAGAGAGCTTCCTCAGTGACCTGCCCAGGGTCACATCAGAAATGTCAGAGCTAGAACTTGA
ACTCAGATTACTAATCTTAAATTCCATGCCTTGGGGGCATGCAAGTACGATATACAGAAGGAGTGAACTC
ATTAGGGCAGATGACCAATGAGTTTAGGAAAGAAGAGTCCAGGGCAGGGTACATCTACACCACCCGCCCA
GCCCTGGGTGAGTCCAGCCACGTTCACCTCATTATAGTTGCCTCTCTCCAGTCCTACCTTGACGGGAAGC
ACAAGCAGAAACTGGGACAGGAGCCCCAGGAGACCAAATCTTCATGGTCCCTCTGGGAGGATGGGTGGGG
AGAGCTGTGGCAGAGGCCTCAGGAGGGGCCCTGCTGCTCAGTGGTGACAGATAGGGGTGAGAAAGCAGAC
AGAGTCATTCCGTCAGCATTCTGGGTCTGTTTGGTACTTCTTCTCACGCTAAGGTGGCGGTGTGATATGC
ACAATGGCTAAAAAGCAGGGAGAGCTGGAAAGAAACAAGGACAGAGACAGAGGCCAAGTCAACCAGACCA
ATTCCCAGAGGAAGCAAAGAAACCATTACAGAGACTACAAGGGGGAAGGGAAGGAGAGATGAATTAGCTT
CCCCTGTAAACCTTAGAACCCAGCTGTTGCCAGGGCAACGGGGCAATACCTGTCTCTTCAGAGGAGATGA
AGTTGCCAGGGTAACTACATCCTGTCTTTCTCAAGGACCATCCCAGAATGTGGCACCCACTAGCCGTTAC
CATAGCAACTGCCTCTTTGCCCCACTTAATCCCATCCCGTCTGTTAAAAGGGCCCTATAGTTGGAGGTGG
GGGAGGTAGGAAGAGCGATGATCACTTGTGGACTAAGTTTGTTCGCATCCCCTTCTCCAACCCCCTCAGT
ACATCACCCTGGGGGAACAGGGTCCACTTGCTCCTGGGCCCACACAGTCCTGCAGTATTGTGTATATAAG
GCCAGGGCAAAGAGGAGCAGGTTTTAAAGTGAAAGGCAGGCAGGTGTTGGGGAGGCAGTTACCGGGGCAA
CGGGAACAGGGCGTTTCGGAGGTGGTTGCCATGGGGACCTGGATGCTGACGAAGGCTCGCGAGGCTGTGA
GCAGCCACAGTGCCCTGCTCAGAAGCCCCAAGCTCGTCAGTCAAGCCGGTTCTCCGTTTGCACTCAGGAG
CACGGGCAGGCGAGTGGCCCCTAGTTCTGGGGGCAGCTCTAGAGCGGTACCGGATCCGCCACCATGAGCC
AGTTCGACATCCTGTGCAAGACCCCCCCCAAGGTGCTGGTGCGGCAGTTCGTGGAGAGATTCGAGAGGCC
CAGCGGCGAGAAGATCGCCAGCTGTGCCGCCGAGCTGACCTACCTGTGCTGGATGATCACCCACAACGGC
ACCGCCATCAAGAGGGCCACCTTCATGAGCTACAACACCATCATCAGCAACAGCCTGAGCTTCGACATCG
TGAACAAGAGCCTGCAGTTCAAGTACAAGACCCAGAAGGCCACCATCCTGGAGGCCAGCCTGAAGAAGCT
GATCCCCGCCTGGGAGTTCACCATCATCCCTTACAACGGCCAGAAGCACCAGAGCGACATCACCGACATC
GTGTCCAGCCTGCAGCTGCAGTTCGAGAGCAGCGAGGAGGCCGACAAGGGCAACAGCCACAGCAAGAAGA
TGCTGAAGGCCCTGCTGTCCGAGGGCGAGAGCATCTGGGAGATCACCGAGAAGATCCTGAACAGCTTCGA
GTACACCAGCAGGTTCACCAAGACCAAGACCCTGTACCAGTTCCTGTTCCTGGCCACATTCATCAACTGC
GGCAGGTTCAGCGACATCAAGAACGTGGACCCCAAGAGCTTCAAGCTGGTGCAGAACAAGTACCTGGGCG
TGATCATTCAGTGCCTGGTGACCGAGACCAAGACAAGCGTGTCCAGGCACATCTACTTTTTCAGCGCCAG
AGGCAGGATCGACCCCCTGGTGTACCTGGACGAGTTCCTGAGGAACAGCGAGCCCGTGCTGAAGAGAGTG
AACAGGACCGGCAACAGCAGCAGCAACAAGCAGGAGTACCAGCTGCTGAAGGACAACCTGGTGCGCAGCT
ACAACAAGGCCCTGAAGAAGAACGCCCCCTACCCCATCTTCGCTATCAAGAACGGCCCTAAGAGCCACAT
CGGCAGGCACCTGATGACCAGCTTTCTGAGCATGAAGGGCCTGACCGAGCTGACAAACGTGGTGGGCAAC
TGGAGCGACAAGAGGGCCTCCGCCGTGGCCAGGACCACCTACACCCACCAGATCACCGCCATCCCCGACC
ACTACTTCGCCCTGGTGTCCAGGTACTACGCCTACGACCCCATCAGCAAGGAGATGATCGCCCTGAAGGA
CGAGACCAACCCCATCGAGGAGTGGCAGCACATCGAGCAGCTGAAGGGCAGCGCCGAGGGCAGCATCAGA
TACCCCGCCTGGAACGGCATCATCAGCCAGGAGGTGCTGGACTACCTGAGCAGCTACATCAACAGGCGGA
TCTGAGAATTCGATATCAAGCTTATCGATAATCAACCTCTGGATTACAAAATTTGTGAAAGATTGACTGG
TATTCTTAACTATGTTGCTCCTTTTACGCTATGTGGATACGCTGCTTTAATGCCTTTGTATCATGCTATT
GCTTCCCGTATGGCTTTCATTTTCTCCTCCTTGTATAAATCCTGGTTGCTGTCTCTTTATGAGGAGTTGT
GGCCCGTTGTCAGGCAACGTGGCGTGGTGTGCACTGTGTTTGCTGACGCAACCCCCACTGGTTGGGGCAT
TGCCACCACCTGTCAGCTCCTTTCCGGAACTTTCGCTTTCCCCCTCCCTATTGCCACGGCGGAACTCATC
GCCGCCTGCCTTGCCCGCTGCTGGACAGGGGCTCGGCTGTTGGGCACTGACAATTCCGTGGTGTTGTCGG
GGAAATCATCGTCCTTTCCTTGGCTGCTCGCCTATGTTGCCACCTGGATTCTGCGCGGGACGTCCTTCTG
CTACGTCCCTTCGGCCCTCAATCCAGCGGACCTTCCTTCCCGCGGCCTGCTGCCGGCTCTGCGGCCTCTT
CCGCGTCTTCGCCTTCGCCCTCAGACGAGTCGGATCTCCCTTTGGGCCGCCTCCCCGCATCGATACCGAG
CGCTGCTCGAGAGATCTACGGGTGGCATCCCTGTGACCCCTCCCCAGTGCCTCTCCTGGCCCTGGAAGTT
GCCACTCCAGTGCCCACCAGCCTTGTCCTAATAAAATTAAGTTGCATCATTTTGTCTGACTAGGTGTCCT
TCTATAATATTATGGGGTGGAGGGGGGTGGTATGGAGCAAGGGGCAAGTTGGGAAGACAACCTGTAGGGC
CTGCGGGGTCTATTGGGAACCAAGCTGGAGTGCAGTGGCACAATCTTGGCTCACTGCAATCTCCGCCTCC
TGGGTTCAAGCGATTCTCCTGCCTCAGCCTCCCGAGTTGTTGGGATTCCAGGCATGCATGACCAGGCTCA
GCTAATTTTTGTTTTTTTGGTAGAGACGGGGTTTCACCATATTGGCCAGGCTGGTCTCCAACTCCTAATC
TCAGGTGATCTACCCACCTTGGCCTCCCAAATTGCTGGGATTACAGGCGTGAACCACTGCTCCCTTCCCT
GTCCTTCTGATTTTGTAGGTAACCACGTGCGGACCGAGCGGCCGCAGGAACCCCTAGTGATGGAGTTGGC
CACTCCCTCTCTGCGCGCTCGCTCGCTCACTGAGGCCGGGCGACCAAAGGTCGCCCGACGCCCGGGCTTT
GCCCGGGCGGCCTCAGTGAGCGAGCGAGCGCGCAGCTGCCTGCAGGGGCGCCTGATGCGGTATTTTCTCC
TTACGCATCTGTGCGGTATTTCACACCGCATA
[95 nt withheld, positions 4093-4187]
T
[46 nt withheld, positions 4189-4234]
C
[141 nt withheld, positions 4236-4376]
CCTTTGACGTTGGAGTCCACGTTCTTT
[37 nt withheld, positions 4404-4440]
ACTCTATCTCGGGCTATTCTTTTGATTTATAAGGGATTTTGCCGATTTCGGTCTATTGGTTAAAAAATGA
GCTGATTTAACAAAAATTTAACGCGAATTTTAACAAAATATTAACGTTTACAATTTTATGGTGCACTCTC
AGTACAATCTGCTCTGATGCCGCATAGTTAAGCCAGCCCCGACACCCGCCAACACCCGCTGACGCGCCCT
GACGGGCTTGTCTGCTCCCGGCATCCGCTTACAGACAAGCTGTGACCGTCTCCGGGAGCTGCATGTGTCA
GAGGTTTTCACCGTCATCACCGAAACGCGCGAGACGAAAGGGCCTCGTGATACGCCTATTTTTATAGGTT
AATGTCATGATAATAATGGTTTCTTAGACGTCAGGTGGCACTTTTCGGGGAAATGTGCGCGGAACCCCTA
TTTGTTTATTTTTCTAAATACATTCAAATATGTATCCGCTCATGAGACAATAACCCTGATAAATGCTTCA
ATAATATTGAAAAAGGAAGAGTATGAGTATTCAACATTTCCGTGTCGCCCTTATTCCCTTTTTTGCGGCA
TTTTGCCTTCCTGTTTTTGCTCACCCAGAAACGCTGGTGAAAGTAAAAGATGCTGAAGATCAGTTGGGTG
CACGAGTGGGTTACATCGAACTGGATCTCAACAGCGGTAAGATCCTTGAGAGTTTTCGCCCCGAAGAACG
TTTTCCAATGATGAGCACTTTTAAAGTTCTGCTATGTGGCGCGGTATTATCCCGTATTGACGCCGGGCAA
GAGCAACTCGGTCGCCGCATACACTATTCTCAGAATGACTTGGTTGAGTACTCACCAGTCACAGAAAAGC
ATCTTACGGATGGCATGACAGTAAGAGAATTATGCAGTGCTGCCATAACCATGAGTGATAACACTGCGGC
CAACTTACTTCTGACAACGATCGGAGGACCGAAGGAGCTAACCGCTTTTTTGCACAACATGGGGGATCAT
GTAACTCGCCTTGATCGTTGGGAACCGGAGCTGAATGAAGCCATACCAAACGACGAGCGTGACACCACGA
TGCCTGTAGCAATGGCAACAACGTTGCGCAAACTATTAACTGGCGAACTACTTACTCTAGCTTCCCGGCA
ACAATTAATAGACTGGATGGAGGCGGATAAAGTTGCAGGACCACTTCTGCGCTCGGCCCTTCCGGCTGGC
TGGTTTATTGCTGATAAATCTGGAGCCGGTGAGCGTGGGTCTCGCGGTATCATTGCAGCACTGGGGCCAG
ATGGTAAGCCCTCCCGTATCGTAGTTATCTACACGACGGGGAGTCAGGCAACTATGGATGAACGAAATAG
ACAGATCGCTGAGATAGGTGCCTCACTGATTAAGCATTGGTAACTGTCAGACCAAGTTTACTCATATATA
CTTTAGATTGATTTAAAACTTCATTTTTAATTTAAAAGGATCTAGGTGAAGATCCTTTTTGATAATCTCA
TGACCAAAATCCCTTAACGTGAGTTTTCGTTCCACTGAGCGTCAGACCCCGTAGAAAAGATCAAAGGATC
TTCTTGAGATCCTTTTTTTCTGCGCGTAATCTGCTGCTTGCAAACAAAAAAACCACCGCTACCAGCGGTG
GTTTGTTTGCCGGATCAAGAGCTACCAACTCTTTTTCCGAAGGTAACTGGCTTCAGCAGAGCGCAGATAC
CAAATACTGTTCTTCTAGTGTAGCCGTAGTTAGGCCACCACTTCAAGAACTCTGTAGCACCGCCTACATA
CCTCGCTCTGCTAATCCTGTTACCAGTGGCTGCTGCCAGTGGCGATAAGTCGTGTCTTACCGGGTTGGAC
TCAAGACGATAGTTACCGGATAAGGCGCAGCGGTCGGGCTGAACGGGGGGTTCGTGCACACAGCCCAGCT
TGGAGCGAACGACCTACACCGAACTGAGATACCTACAGCGTGAGCTATGAGAAAGCGCCACGCTTCCCGA
AGGGAGAAAGGCGGACAGGTATCCGGTAAGCGGCAGGGTCGGAACAGGAGAGCGCACGAGGGAGCTTCCA
GGGGGAAACGCCTGGTATCTTTATAGTCCTGTCGGGTTTCGCCACCTCTGACTTGAGCGTCGATTTTTGT
GATGCTCGTCAGGGGGGCGGAGCCTATGGAAAAACGCCAGCAACGCGGCCTTTTTACGGTTCCTGGCCTT
TTGCTGGCCTTTTGCTCACATGT
Features (pLannotate 1.2.2; 15 found; start..end, strand, type, name):
     12..39      +  repeat_region  AAV2 ITR (fragment): inverted terminal repeat of adeno-associated virus serotype 2 inverted
     68..95      +  repeat_region  AAV2 ITR (fragment): inverted terminal repeat of adeno-associated virus serotype 2 inverted
    149..1437    +  promoter       CaMKII promoter: promoter for the mouse calcium/calmodulin-dependent kinase II α subunit
   1464..2735    +  CDS            FLPo: nuclear-targeted site-specific recombinase FLPo is a mouse codon-optimized fusion between the SV40 nuclear localization signal and a thermostable version of the Saccharomyces cerevisiae site-specific recombinase FLP. Recombination occurs at FRT sequences.
   2736..2760    +  misc_feature   MCS (fragment): pBluescript multiple cloning site
   2760..3348    +  misc_feature   WPRE: woodchuck hepatitis virus posttranscriptional regulatory element
   3380..3856    +  polyA_signal   hGH poly(A) signal: human growth hormone polyadenylation signal
   3896..4036    +  repeat_region  AAV2 ITR: inverted terminal repeat of adeno-associated virus serotype 2 inverted
   4041..4092    -  misc_feature   bom (fragment): basis of mobility region from pBR322
   4111..4566    +  rep_origin     f1 ori (sequence partly withheld): f1 bacteriophage origin of replication; arrow indicates direction of (+) strand synthesis
   4567..4616    -  misc_feature   bom (fragment): basis of mobility region from pBR322
   4718..4753    -  CDS            rop (fragment): Rop protein, which maintains plasmids at low copy number; rop
   4848..4952    +  promoter       AmpR promoter: bla
   4953..5813    +  CDS            AmpR: β-lactamase; bla; confers resistance to ampicillin, carbenicillin, and related antibiotics
   5984..6572    +  rep_origin     ori: high-copy-number ColE1/pMB1/pBR322/pUC origin of replication
