[The description below was written by a language model from this plasmid's Addgene catalogue record and pLannotate feature annotations shown in this document.]
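Description:
pAAV-CaMKIIa-Flpo is an adeno-associated virus transfer plasmid of about 6.6 kb, built on a Stratagene-derived pAAV-CaMKIIa backbone and designed to deliver the FLPo recombinase to mammalian neurons. In bacteria it is maintained as a high-copy plasmid through a ColE1/pUC-type origin and selected with ampicillin via the β-lactamase gene. An f1 phage origin is also present, along with small annotated remnants of the pBR322 bom and rop regions. The recommended host is a recombination-deficient stable strain, which fits the need to preserve the repeat-rich AAV2 inverted terminal repeats. The feature table annotates the right-hand ITR in full but detects the left-hand one only as short fragments, which may reflect how hard these structures are to sequence and annotate rather than a true truncation.

Between the ITRs, which provide the signals for replication and packaging of the genome into AAV capsids, sits a single expression cassette. A roughly 1.3 kb mouse CaMKIIα promoter, commonly used to bias expression toward excitatory forebrain neurons, drives FLPo. FLPo is a mouse codon-optimised, thermostable version of the yeast FLP recombinase fused to an SV40 nuclear localization signal, and it acts on FRT sites. The coding sequence was cloned between BamHI and EcoRI sites and is followed by a WPRE to enhance transcript stability and expression, then the human growth hormone polyadenylation signal.

The stated purpose is INTRSECT, an intersectional strategy in which payload expression depends on combinations of recombinases. Here the plasmid would supply Flp activity in CaMKIIα-expressing cells to switch on Flp-dependent constructs, alone or together with Cre. The record also indicates that it is available as a ready-made AAV8 preparation.
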