Addgene plasmid #183535: pAAV-CaMKIIa-Flpo
Purpose: INTRSECT
Depositing lab: Karl Deisseroth. Depositing organization: Stanford University. Publication: All-optical physiology resolves a synaptic basis for behavioral timescale plasticity. Fan LZ, Kim DK, Jennings JH, Tian H, Wang PY, Ramakrishnan C, Randles S, Sun Y, Thadhani E, Kim YS, Quirin S, Giocomo L, Cohen AE, Deisseroth K. Cell. 2023 Feb 2;186(3):543-559.e19. doi: 10.1016/j.cell.2022.12.035. Epub 2023 Jan 19. PubMed 36669484.
Backbone
  Vector backbone: pAAV-CaMKIIa
  Backbone manufacturer: Stratagene
  Backbone size w/o insert (bp): 5372
  Vector type: AAV
Growth in bacteria
  Bacterial resistance: Ampicillin, 100 μg/mL
  Growth temperature: 37°C
  Growth strain: NEB Stable
  Copy number: High Copy
Gene/Insert
  Gene/Insert name: Flpo
  Species: Synthetic
  Insert size (bp): 1269
  Mutation: None
  Promoter: CaMKIIa
  Cloning method: Restriction Enzyme; 5′ cloning site BamHI (not destroyed); 3′ cloning site EcoRI (not destroyed)
  Sequencing primers: 5′ CTGGATGCTGACGAAGGCTCG; 3′ GAATACCAGTCAATCTTTCAC
Terms and licenses: Academic/Nonprofit Terms; Industry Terms: Not Available to Industry
How to cite: pAAV-CaMKIIa-Flpo was a gift from Karl Deisseroth (Addgene plasmid # 183535 ; http://n2t.net/addgene:183535 ; RRID:Addgene_183535) For viral preps, please replace (Addgene plasmid # 183535) in the above sentence with: (Addgene viral prep # 183535-AAV8)
